Addgene plasmid #19059: pcDNA4/TO/myc-His-A-YAP1
Depositing lab: Marius Sudol. Publication: Mst2 and Lats kinases regulate apoptotic function of Yes kinase-associated protein (YAP). Oka T, Mazack V, Sudol M. J Biol Chem. 2008 Oct 10;283(41):27534-27546. doi: 10.1074/jbc.M804380200. Epub 2008 Jul 17. PubMed 18640976.
Backbone
  Vector backbone: pcDNA4/TO/myc-His A
  Backbone manufacturer: Invitrogen
  Backbone size w/o insert (bp): 5100
  Vector type: Mammalian Expression
  Selectable markers: Zeocin
Growth in bacteria
  Bacterial resistance: Ampicillin, 100 μg/mL
  Growth temperature: 37°C
  Growth strain: DH5alpha
  Copy number: High Copy
Gene/Insert
  Gene/Insert name: Yes-kinase associated protein (alt names: YAP1, YAP65; YAP1 isoform, mutant)
  Species: H. sapiens (human)
  Insert size (bp): 1365
  GenBank ID: NM_006106
  Entrez Gene: YAP1 (a.k.a. COB1, YAP, YAP-1, YAP2, YAP65, YKI)
  Cloning method: Restriction Enzyme; 5′ cloning site KpnI (unknown if destroyed); 3′ cloning site XbaI (unknown if destroyed)
  Sequencing primers: 5′ CMV; 3′ BGHR
Terms and licenses: Academic/Nonprofit Terms; Industry Terms: Not Available to Industry
How to cite: pcDNA4/TO/myc-His-A-YAP1 was a gift from Marius Sudol (Addgene plasmid # 19059 ; http://n2t.net/addgene:19059 ; RRID:Addgene_19059)
