[The description below was written by a language model from this plasmid's Addgene catalogue record and pLannotate feature annotations shown in this document.]
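Description:
pcDNA4/TO/myc-His-A-YAP1 is a mammalian expression plasmid built on the Invitrogen pcDNA4/TO/myc-His A backbone and carrying a human YAP1 (Yes kinase-associated protein, YAP65) coding sequence of about 1.4 kb, cloned between KpnI and XbaI. The catalogue entry labels the insert "YAP1 isoform, mutant" but does not say which mutation, if any, is present. The automated annotation matched the open reading frame to the chicken YAP1 protein entry. This is a homology-based label, and the record gives the species as human.

Transcription is driven by the CMV immediate-early enhancer and promoter. The short fragments annotated just downstream as PLtetO-1 and TRE3GV correspond to tet operator sequences, the "TO" element of this backbone. In cells expressing the Tet repressor these operators keep the promoter silent until tetracycline or doxycycline is added. In cells lacking the repressor, expression is constitutive. A bovine growth hormone polyadenylation signal terminates the transcript. The backbone name implies a C-terminal myc epitope and polyhistidine tag, but the feature table does not annotate these, so the record does not confirm that the insert is in frame with them.

An SV40 promoter drives the Sh ble gene for Zeocin selection of stable mammalian lines, followed by an SV40 poly(A) signal. The same gene is preceded by the bacterial EM7 promoter. In E. coli the plasmid is maintained by a high-copy pUC-type origin with ampicillin resistance, and an f1 origin is also present. The associated publication concerns regulation of YAP's apoptotic function by Mst2 and Lats kinases, consistent with use of this construct for regulated or stable YAP1 expression in Hippo pathway studies.
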