Features (pLannotate 1.2.2; 22 found; start..end, strand, type, name):
   1474..1698    +  polyA_signal   bGH poly(A) signal: bovine growth hormone polyadenylation signal
   1702..1723    +  promoter       SV40 promoter (fragment): SV40 enhancer and early promoter
   1744..2172    +  rep_origin     f1 ori (sequence partly withheld): f1 bacteriophage origin of replication; arrow indicates direction of (+) strand synthesis
   2186..2515    +  promoter       SV40 promoter: SV40 enhancer and early promoter
   2563..2610    +  promoter       EM7 promoter: synthetic bacterial promoter&nbsp
   2629..3003    +  CDS            BleoR: antibiotic-binding protein; Sh ble from Streptoalloteichus hindustanus; confers resistance to bleomycin, phleomycin, and Zeocin™
   3013..3138    +  CDS            ble (fragment): BLE_KLEPN - Experimental evidence at protein level: Swiss-Prot protein existence level 1. Binding protein with a strong affinity to the bleomycin family of antibiotics. Binds to CL990; an antimitotic-antibiotic compound. From Klebsiella pneumoniae.
   3133..3254    +  polyA_signal   SV40 poly(A) signal: SV40 polyadenylation signal
   3327..3343    -  protein_bind   lac operator: The lac repressor binds to the lac operator to inhibit transcription in E. coli. This inhibition can be relieved by adding lactose or isopropyl-β-D-thiogalactopyranoside (IPTG). lac repressor encoded by lacI
   3351..3381    -  promoter       lac promoter: promoter for the E. coli lac operon
   3396..3417    -  protein_bind   CAP binding site: CAP binding activates transcription in the presence of cAMP. E. coli catabolite activator protein
   3430..3522    -  CDS            lacI (fragment): lac repressor; lacI; The lac repressor binds to the lac operator to inhibit transcription in E. coli. This inhibition can be relieved by adding lactose or isopropyl-β-D-thiogalactopyranoside (IPTG).
   3705..4293    -  rep_origin     ori: high-copy-number ColE1/pMB1/pBR322/pUC origin of replication
   4464..5324    -  CDS            AmpR: β-lactamase; bla; confers resistance to ampicillin, carbenicillin, and related antibiotics
   5325..5429    -  promoter       AmpR promoter: bla
   5488..5540    -  misc_feature   bom (fragment): basis of mobility region from pBR322
   5695..6074    +  enhancer       CMV enhancer: human cytomegalovirus immediate early enhancer
   6075..6278    +  promoter       CMV promoter: human cytomegalovirus (CMV) immediate early promoter
   6280..6299    +  promoter       PLtetO-1 promoter (fragment): modified phage lambda PL promoter with tet operator sites (Lutz and Bujard, 1997)
   6301..6320    +  promoter       PLtetO-1 promoter (fragment): modified phage lambda PL promoter with tet operator sites (Lutz and Bujard, 1997)
   6328..6361    +  promoter       TRE3GV promoter (fragment): 3rd-generation Tet-responsive promoter that can be activated by binding of Tet-On® 3G, optimized for retroviral and lentiviral vectors
   6451..1297    +  CDS            YAP1 (across the origin): YAP1_CHICK - Also known as YAP65. Experimental evidence at protein level: Swiss-Prot protein existence level 1. Transcriptional regulator which can act both as a coactivator and a corepressor and is the critical downstream regulatory target in the Hippo signaling pathway that plays a pivotal role in organ size control and tumor suppression by restricting proliferation and promoting apoptosis (By similarity). Plays a key role in tissue tension and 3D tissue shape by regulating cortical actomyosin network formation (By similarity). From Gallus gallus (Chicken).
>Addgene plasmid #19059 | pcDNA4/TO/myc-His-A-YAP1 | addgene full sequence | sequence record 197794 | Addgene NGS Result
GCCCCCGCAGGGGCAGGGCCCGCCGTCCGGACCCGGGCAACCGGCACCCGCGGCGACCCAGGCGGCGCCG
CAGGCACCCCCCGCCGGGCATCAGATCGTGCACGTCCGCGGGGACTCGGAGACCGACCTGGAGGCGCTCT
TCAACGCCGTCATGAACCCCAAGACGGCCAACGTGCCCCAGACCGTGCCCATGAGGCTCCGGAAGCTGCC
CGACTCCTTCTTCAAGCCGCCGGAGCCCAAATCCCACTCCCGACAGGCCAGTACTGATGCAGGCACTGCA
GGAGCCCTGACTCCACAGCATGTTCGAGCTCATTCCTCTCCAGCTTCTCTGCAGTTGGGAGCTGTTTCTC
CTGGGACACTGACCCCCACTGGAGTAGTCTCTGGCCCAGCAGCTACACCCACAGCTCAGCATCTTCGACA
GTCTTCTTTTGAGATACCTGATGATGTACCTCTGCCAGCAGGTTGGGAGATGGCAAAGACATCTTCTGGT
CAGAGATACTTCTTAAATCACATCGATCAGACAACAACATGGCAGGACCCCAGGAAGGCCATGCTGTCCC
AGATGAACGTCACAGCCCCCACCAGTCCACCAGTGCAGCAGAATATGATGAACTCGGCTTCAGCCATGAA
CCAGAGAATCAGTCAGAGTGCTCCAGTGAAACAGCCACCACCCCTGGCTCCCCAGAGCCCACAGGGAGGC
GTCATGGGTGGCAGCAACTCCAACCAGCAGCAACAGATGCGACTGCAGCAACTGCAGATGGAGAAGGAGA
GGCTGCGGCTGAAACAGCAAGAACTGCTTCGGCAGGTGAGGCCACAGGAGTTAGCCCTGCGTAGCCAGTT
ACCAACACTGGAGCAGGATGGTGGGACTCAAAATCCAGTGTCTTCTCCCGGGATGTCTCAGGAATTGAGA
ACAATGACGACCAATAGCTCAGATCCTTTCCTTAACAGTGGCACCTATCACTCTCGAGATGAGAGTACAG
ACAGTGGACTAAGCATGAGCAGCTACAGTGTCCCTCGAACCCCAGATGACTTCCTGAACAGTGTGGATGA
GATGGATACAGGTGATACTATCAACCAAAGCACCCTGCCCTCACAGCAGAACCGTTTCCCAGACTACCTT
GAAGCCATTCCTGGGACAAATGTGGACCTTGGAACACTGGAAGGAGATGGAATGAACATAGAAGGAGAGG
AGCTGATGCCAAGTCTGCAGGAAGCTTTGAGTTCTGACATCCTTAATGACATGGAGTCTGTTTTGGCTGC
CACCAAGCTAGATAAAGAAAGCTTTCTTACATGGTTATAGAGCCCTCAGGCAGACTGAATTATCTGCAGA
ATTCTGCAGATATCCAGCACAGTGGCGGCCGCTCGAGTCTAGAGGGCCCTTCGAACAAAAACTCATCTCA
GAAGAGGATCTGAATATGCATACCGGTCATCATCACCATCACCATTGAGTTTAAACCCGCTGATCAGCCT
CGACTGTGCCTTCTAGTTGCCAGCCATCTGTTGTTTGCCCCTCCCCCGTGCCTTCCTTGACCCTGGAAGG
TGCCACTCCCACTGTCCTTTCCTAATAAAATGAGGAAATTGCATCGCATTGTCTGAGTAGGTGTCATTCT
ATTCTGGGGGGTGGGGTGGGGCAGGACAGCAAGGGGGAGGATTGGGAAGACAATAGCAGGCATGCTGGGG
ATGCGGTGGGCTCTATGGCTTCTGAGGCGGAAAGAACCAGCTGGGGCTCTAGGGGGTATCCCC
[124 nt withheld, positions 1744-1867]
C
[91 nt withheld, positions 1869-1959]
A
[49 nt withheld, positions 1961-2009]
CCTTTGACGTTGGAGTCCACGTTCTTT
[37 nt withheld, positions 2037-2073]
ACCCTATCTCGGTCTATTCTTTTGATTTATAAGGGATTTTGCCGATTTCGGCCTATTGGTTAAAAAATGA
GCTGATTTAACAAAAATTTAACGCGAATTAATTCTGTGGAATGTGTGTCAGTTAGGGTGTGGAAAGTCCC
CAGGCTCCCCAGCAGGCAGAAGTATGCAAAGCATGCATCTCAATTAGTCAGCAACCAGGTGTGGAAAGTC
CCCAGGCTCCCCAGCAGGCAGAAGTATGCAAAGCATGCATCTCAATTAGTCAGCAACCATAGTCCCGCCC
CTAACTCCGCCCATCCCGCCCCTAACTCCGCCCAGTTCCGCCCATTCTCCGCCCCATGGCTGACTAATTT
TTTTTATTTATGCAGAGGCCGAGGCCGCCTCTGCCTCTGAGCTATTCCAGAAGTAGTGAGGAGGCTTTTT
TGGAGGCCTAGGCTTTTGCAAAAAGCTCCCGGGAGCTTGTATATCCATTTTCGGATCTGATCAGCACGTG
TTGACAATTAATCATCGGCATAGTATATCGGCATAGTATAATACGACAAGGTGAGGAACTAAACCATGGC
CAAGTTGACCAGTGCCGTTCCGGTGCTCACCGCGCGCGACGTCGCCGGAGCGGTCGAGTTCTGGACCGAC
CGGCTCGGGTTCTCCCGGGACTTCGTGGAGGACGACTTCGCCGGTGTGGTCCGGGACGACGTGACCCTGT
TCATCAGCGCGGTCCAGGACCAGGTGGTGCCGGACAACACCCTGGCCTGGGTGTGGGTGCGCGGCCTGGA
CGAGCTGTACGCCGAGTGGTCGGAGGTCGTGTCCACGAACTTCCGGGACGCCTCCGGGCCGGCCATGACC
GAGATCGGCGAGCAGCCGTGGGGGCGGGAGTTCGCCCTGCGCGACCCGGCCGGCAACTGCGTGCACTTCG
TGGCCGAGGAGCAGGACTGACACGTGCTACGAGATTTCGATTCCACCGCCGCCTTCTATGAAAGGTTGGG
CTTCGGAATCGTTTTCCGGGACGCCGGCTGGATGATCCTCCAGCGCGGGGATCTCATGCTGGAGTTCTTC
GCCCACCCCAACTTGTTTATTGCAGCTTATAATGGTTACAAATAAAGCAATAGCATCACAAATTTCACAA
ATAAAGCATTTTTTTCACTGCATTCTAGTTGTGGTTTGTCCAAACTCATCAATGTATCTTATCATGTCTG
TATACCGTCGACCTCTAGCTAGAGCTTGGCGTAATCATGGTCATAGCTGTTTCCTGTGTGAAATTGTTAT
CCGCTCACAATTCCACACAACATACGAGCCGGAAGCATAAAGTGTAAAGCCTGGGGTGCCTAATGAGTGA
GCTAACTCACATTAATTGCGTTGCGCTCACTGCCCGCTTTCCAGTCGGGAAACCTGTCGTGCCAGCTGCA
TTAATGAATCGGCCAACGCGCGGGGAGAGGCGGTTTGCGTATTGGGCGCTCTTCCGCTTCCTCGCTCACT
GACTCGCTGCGCTCGGTCGTTCGGCTGCGGCGAGCGGTATCAGCTCACTCAAAGGCGGTAATACGGTTAT
CCACAGAATCAGGGGATAACGCAGGAAAGAACATGTGAGCAAAAGGCCAGCAAAAGGCCAGGAACCGTAA
AAAGGCCGCGTTGCTGGCGTTTTTCCATAGGCTCCGCCCCCCTGACGAGCATCACAAAAATCGACGCTCA
AGTCAGAGGTGGCGAAACCCGACAGGACTATAAAGATACCAGGCGTTTCCCCCTGGAAGCTCCCTCGTGC
GCTCTCCTGTTCCGACCCTGCCGCTTACCGGATACCTGTCCGCCTTTCTCCCTTCGGGAAGCGTGGCGCT
TTCTCATAGCTCACGCTGTAGGTATCTCAGTTCGGTGTAGGTCGTTCGCTCCAAGCTGGGCTGTGTGCAC
GAACCCCCCGTTCAGTCCGACCGCTGCGCCTTATCCGGTAACTATCGTCTTGAGTCCAACCCGGTAAGAC
ACGACTTATCGCCACTGGCAGCAGCCACTGGTAACAGGATTAGCAGAGCGAGGTATGTAGGCGGTGCTAC
AGAGTTCTTGAAGTGGTGGCCTAACTACGGCTACACTAGAAGAACAGTATTTGGTATCTGCGCTCTGCTG
AAGCCAGTTACCTTCGGAAAAAGAGTTGGTAGCTCTTGATCCGGCAAACAAACCACCGCTGGTAGCGGTG
GTTTTTTTGTTTGCAAGCAGCAGATTACGCGCAGAAAAAAAGGATCTCAAGAAGATCCTTTGATCTTTTC
TACGGGGTCTGACGCTCAGTGGAACGAAAACTCACGTTAAGGGATTTTGGTCATGAGATTATCAAAAAGG
ATCTTCACCTAGATCCTTTTAAATTAAAAATGAAGTTTTAAATCAATCTAAAGTATATATGAGTAAACTT
GGTCTGACAGTTACCAATGCTTAATCAGTGAGGCACCTATCTCAGCGATCTGTCTATTTCGTTCATCCAT
AGTTGCCTGACTCCCCGTCGTGTAGATAACTACGATACGGGAGGGCTTACCATCTGGCCCCAGTGCTGCA
ATGATACCGCGAGACCCACGCTCACCGGCTCCAGATTTATCAGCAATAAACCAGCCAGCCGGAAGGGCCG
AGCGCAGAAGTGGTCCTGCAACTTTATCCGCCTCCATCCAGTCTATTAATTGTTGCCGGGAAGCTAGAGT
AAGTAGTTCGCCAGTTAATAGTTTGCGCAACGTTGTTGCCATTGCTACAGGCATCGTGGTGTCACGCTCG
TCGTTTGGTATGGCTTCATTCAGCTCCGGTTCCCAACGATCAAGGCGAGTTACATGATCCCCCATGTTGT
GCAAAAAAGCGGTTAGCTCCTTCGGTCCTCCGATCGTTGTCAGAAGTAAGTTGGCCGCAGTGTTATCACT
CATGGTTATGGCAGCACTGCATAATTCTCTTACTGTCATGCCATCCGTAAGATGCTTTTCTGTGACTGGT
GAGTACTCAACCAAGTCATTCTGAGAATAGTGTATGCGGCGACCGAGTTGCTCTTGCCCGGCGTCAATAC
GGGATAATACCGCGCCACATAGCAGAACTTTAAAAGTGCTCATCATTGGAAAACGTTCTTCGGGGCGAAA
ACTCTCAAGGATCTTACCGCTGTTGAGATCCAGTTCGATGTAACCCACTCGTGCACCCAACTGATCTTCA
GCATCTTTTACTTTCACCAGCGTTTCTGGGTGAGCAAAAACAGGAAGGCAAAATGCCGCAAAAAAGGGAA
TAAGGGCGACACGGAAATGTTGAATACTCATACTCTTCCTTTTTCAATATTATTGAAGCATTTATCAGGG
TTATTGTCTCATGAGCGGATACATATTTGAATGTATTTAGAAAAATAAACAAATAGGGGTTCCGCGCACA
TTTCCCCGAAAAGTGCCACCTGACGTCGACGGATCGGGAGATCTCCCGATCCCCTATGGTGCACTCTCAG
TACAATCTGCTCTGATGCCGCATAGTTAAGCCAGTATCTGCTCCCTGCTTGTGTGTTGGAGGTCGCTGAG
TAGTGCGCGAGCAAAATTTAAGCTACAACAAGGCAAGGCTTGACCGACAATTGCATGAAGAATCTGCTTA
GGGTTAGGCGTTTTGCGCTGCTTCGCGATGTACGGGCCAGATATACGCGTTGACATTGATTATTGACTAG
TTATTAATAGTAATCAATTACGGGGTCATTAGTTCATAGCCCATATATGGAGTTCCGCGTTACATAACTT
ACGGTAAATGGCCCGCCTGGCTGACCGCCCAACGACCCCCGCCCATTGACGTCAATAATGACGTATGTTC
CCATAGTAACGCCAATAGGGACTTTCCATTGACGTCAATGGGTGGAGTATTTACGGTAAACTGCCCACTT
GGCAGTACATCAAGTGTATCATATGCCAAGTACGCCCCCTATTGACGTCAATGACGGTAAATGGCCCGCC
TGGCATTATGCCCAGTACATGACCTTATGGGACTTTCCTACTTGGCAGTACATCTACGTATTAGTCATCG
CTATTACCATGGTGATGCGGTTTTGGCAGTACATCAATGGGCGTGGATAGCGGTTTGACTCACGGGGATT
TCCAAGTCTCCACCCCATTGACGTCAATGGGAGTTTGTTTTGGCACCAAAATCAACGGGACTTTCCAAAA
TGTCGTAACAACTCCGCCCCATTGACGCAAATGGGCGGTAGGCGTGTACGGTGGGAGGTCTATATAAGCA
GAGCTCTCCCTATCAGTGATAGAGATCTCCCTATCAGTGATAGAGATCGTCGACGAGCTCGTTTAGTGAA
CCGTCAGATCGCCTGGAGACGCCATCCACGCTGTTTTGACCTCCATAGAAGACACCGGGACCGATCCAGC
CTCCGGACTCTAGCGTTTAAACTTAAGCTTGGTACCTATGGATCCCGGGCAGCAGCCGCCGCCTCAACCG
GCCCCCCAGGGCCAAGGGCAGCCGCCTTCGCA
