>Addgene plasmid #19059 | pcDNA4/TO/myc-His-A-YAP1 | addgene partial sequence | sequence record 24956 | LNCX 5'-AGCTCGTTTAGTGAACCGTCAGATC-3'
AAGGAACATCAGCTGTTTTGACTCCATAGAAGACACCGGGACCGATCCAGCCTCCGGACTCTAGCGTTTA
AACTTAAGCTTGGTACCTATGGATCCCGGGCAGCAGCCGCCGCCTCAACCGGCCCCCCAGGGCCAAGGGC
AGCCGCCTTCGCAGCCCCCGCAGGGGCAGGGCCCGCCGTCCGGACCCGGGCAACCGGCACCCGCGGCGAC
CCAGGCGGCGCCGCAGGCACCCCCCGCCGGGCATCAGATCGTGCACGTCCGCGGGGACTCGGAGACCGAC
CTGGAGGCGCTCTTCAACGCCGTCATGAACCCCAAGACGGCCAACGTGCCCCAGACCGTGCCCATGAGGC
TCCGGAAGCTGCCCGACTCCTTCTTCAAGCCGCCGGAGCCCAAATCCCACTCCCGACAGGCCAGTACTGA
TGCAGGCACTGCAGGAGCCCTGACTCCACAGCATGTTCGAGCTCATTCCTCTCCAGCTTCTCTGCAGTTG
GGAGCTGTTTCTCCTGGGACACTGACCCCCACTGGAGTAGTCTCTGGCCCAGCAGCTACACCCACAGCTC
AGCATCTTCGACAGTCTTCTTTTGAGATACCTGATGATGTACCTCTGCCAGCAGGTTGGGAGATGGCAAA
GACATCTTCTGGTCAGAGATACTTCTNTTAAATCACATCGATCAGACAACAACNTGGCAGGACCCAGGAA
GGCCATGCTTTCCANATGAANGTCANAGCCCCACANTTCACNATTGNANCAAAANNTATGAANTNGCTTN
ANCATAACCAAAAATNATCAAATGTCATNAANACCCACCTGGTTCCAATTGANGAGGTNTGGTGANA
